Addgene plasmid #18954: pDB2
Depositing lab: Michele Calos. Depositing organization: Stanford University. Publication: PhiC31 integrase mediates integration in cultured synovial cells and enhances gene expression in rabbit joints. Keravala A, Portlock JL, Nash JA, Vitrant DG, Robbins PD, Calos MP. J Gene Med. 2006 Aug . 8(8):1008-17. 10.1002/jgm.928 PubMed 16779871.
Backbone
  Vector backbone: pEGFP-C1
  Backbone manufacturer: Clontech
  Backbone size w/o insert (bp): 4735
  Vector type: Mammalian Expression
  Selectable markers: Neomycin (select with G418)
Growth in bacteria
  Bacterial resistance: Kanamycin, 50 μg/mL
  Growth temperature: 37°C
  Growth strain: DH5alpha
  Copy number: High Copy
Gene/Insert
  Gene/Insert name: phiC31 attB (alt names: int; phiC31 bacterial attachment site)
  Species: S. cerevisiae (budding yeast)
  Insert size (bp): 312
  GenBank ID: X60952
  Cloning method: Restriction Enzyme; 5′ cloning site MluI (destroyed during cloning); 3′ cloning site MluI (destroyed during cloning)
  Sequencing primers: 5′ n/a
Terms and licenses: Academic/Nonprofit Terms; Industry Terms: Not Available to Industry
How to cite: pDB2 was a gift from Michele Calos (Addgene plasmid # 18954 ; http://n2t.net/addgene:18954 ; RRID:Addgene_18954)
