[The description below was written by a language model from this plasmid's Addgene catalogue record and pLannotate feature annotations shown in this document.]
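Description:
pDB2 is a mammalian expression plasmid built on the Clontech pEGFP-C1 backbone, into which a roughly 312 bp fragment carrying the phiC31 integrase attB attachment site has been inserted. The fragment was cloned at an MluI site that was destroyed in the process, and the annotated sequence (5,047 nt, consistent with backbone plus insert) places the core attB in reverse orientation between the SV40 polyadenylation signal of the EGFP cassette and the f1 origin. The catalogue lists the insert species as budding yeast, but attB is the bacterial attachment site recognised by the Streptomyces phage phiC31 integrase, so that field appears to be a recording error.

The rest of the plasmid retains the standard pEGFP-C1 layout. The CMV immediate early enhancer and promoter drive EGFP, followed by the C-terminal multiple cloning site and the SV40 poly(A) signal. A dual-purpose NeoR/KanR cassette is expressed from a bacterial bla promoter for kanamycin selection in E. coli and from the SV40 early promoter, with an HSV TK poly(A) signal, for G418 selection in mammalian cells. A high-copy pUC-type origin supports propagation in bacteria, and the f1 origin allows single-stranded DNA production. The short ble, bGH poly(A) and large T antigen annotations are only fragment matches, not functional elements.

The construct serves as an attB-bearing donor. When supplied together with phiC31 integrase, attB recombines with pseudo-attP sites in a mammalian genome, integrating the whole plasmid unidirectionally and giving stable EGFP expression and G418 resistance. The associated publication used this approach for integration in cultured synovial cells and for gene expression in rabbit joints.
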