Features (pLannotate 1.2.2; 15 found; start..end, strand, type, name):
     61..364     +  enhancer       CMV enhancer: human cytomegalovirus immediate early enhancer
    365..568     +  promoter       CMV promoter: human cytomegalovirus (CMV) immediate early promoter
    613..1329    +  CDS            EGFP: EGFP is a basic (constitutively fluorescent) green fluorescent protein published in 1996, derived from Aequorea victoria. It is reported to be a rapidly-maturing weak dimer with moderate acid sensitivity.
   1330..1395    +  misc_feature   MCS: multiple cloning site
   1412..1496    +  CDS            large T antigen (fragment): large T antigen from SV40 (simian virus 40)
   1519..1640    +  polyA_signal   SV40 poly(A) signal: SV40 polyadenylation signal
   1849..1918    -  protein_bind   attB: attB site for the φC31 integrase (Groth et al., 2000) phage φC31 integrase
   1990..2418    -  rep_origin     f1 ori (sequence partly withheld): f1 bacteriophage origin of replication; arrow indicates direction of (+) strand synthesis
   2445..2549    +  promoter       AmpR promoter: bla
   2551..2908    +  promoter       SV40 promoter: SV40 enhancer and early promoter
   2943..3737    +  CDS            NeoR/KanR: aminoglycoside phosphotransferase from Tn5; aph(3')-II (or nptII); confers resistance to neomycin, kanamycin, and G418 (Geneticin®)
   3758..3910    +  CDS            ble (fragment): BLE_KLEPN - Experimental evidence at protein level: Swiss-Prot protein existence level 1. Binding protein with a strong affinity to the bleomycin family of antibiotics. Binds to CL990; an antimitotic-antibiotic compound. From Klebsiella pneumoniae.
   3969..4016    +  polyA_signal   HSV TK poly(A) signal: herpes simplex virus thymidine kinase polyadenylation signal (Cole and Stacy, 1985)
   4107..4123    -  polyA_signal   bGH poly(A) signal (fragment): bovine growth hormone polyadenylation signal
   4345..4933    +  rep_origin     ori: high-copy-number ColE1/pMB1/pBR322/pUC origin of replication
>Addgene plasmid #18954 | pDB2 | depositor full sequence | sequence record 8902 | Author sequence
TAGTTATTAATAGTAATCAATTACGGGGTCATTAGTTCATAGCCCATATATGGAGTTCCGCGTTACATAA
CTTACGGTAAATGGCCCGCCTGGCTGACCGCCCAACGACCCCCGCCCATTGACGTCAATAATGACGTATG
TTCCCATAGTAACGCCAATAGGGACTTTCCATTGACGTCAATGGGTGGAGTATTTACGGTAAACTGCCCA
CTTGGCAGTACATCAAGTGTATCATATGCCAAGTACGCCCCCTATTGACGTCAATGACGGTAAATGGCCC
GCCTGGCATTATGCCCAGTACATGACCTTATGGGACTTTCCTACTTGGCAGTACATCTACGTATTAGTCA
TCGCTATTACCATGGTGATGCGGTTTTGGCAGTACATCAATGGGCGTGGATAGCGGTTTGACTCACGGGG
ATTTCCAAGTCTCCACCCCATTGACGTCAATGGGAGTTTGTTTTGGCACCAAAATCAACGGGACTTTCCA
AAATGTCGTAACAACTCCGCCCCATTGACGCAAATGGGCGGTAGGCGTGTACGGTGGGAGGTCTATATAA
GCAGAGCTGGTTTAGTGAACCGTCAGATCCGCTAGCGCTACCGGTCGCCACCATGGTGAGCAAGGGCGAG
GAGCTGTTCACCGGGGTGGTGCCCATCCTGGTCGAGCTGGACGGCGACGTAAACGGCCACAAGTTCAGCG
TGTCCGGCGAGGGCGAGGGCGATGCCACCTACGGCAAGCTGACCCTGAAGTTCATCTGCACCACCGGCAA
GCTGCCCGTGCCCTGGCCCACCCTCGTGACCACCCTGACCTACGGCGTGCAGTGCTTCAGCCGCTACCCC
GACCACATGAAGCAGCACGACTTCTTCAAGTCCGCCATGCCCGAAGGCTACGTCCAGGAGCGCACCATCT
TCTTCAAGGACGACGGCAACTACAAGACCCGCGCCGAGGTGAAGTTCGAGGGCGACACCCTGGTGAACCG
CATCGAGCTGAAGGGCATCGACTTCAAGGAGGACGGCAACATCCTGGGGCACAAGCTGGAGTACAACTAC
AACAGCCACAACGTCTATATCATGGCCGACAAGCAGAAGAACGGCATCAAGGTGAACTTCAAGATCCGCC
ACAACATCGAGGACGGCAGCGTGCAGCTCGCCGACCACTACCAGCAGAACACCCCCATCGGCGACGGCCC
CGTGCTGCTGCCCGACAACCACTACCTGAGCACCCAGTCCGCCCTGAGCAAAGACCCCAACGAGAAGCGC
GATCACATGGTCCTGCTGGAGTTCGTGACCGCCGCCGGGATCACTCTCGGCATGGACGAGCTGTACAAGT
CCGGACTCAGATCTCGAGCTCAAGCTTCGAATTCTGCAGTCGACGGTACCGCGGGCCCGGGATCCACCGG
ATCTAGATAACTGATCATAATCAGCCATACCACATTTGTAGAGGTTTTACTTGCTTTAAAAAACCTCCCA
CACCTCCCCCTGAACCTGAAACATAAAATGAATGCAATTGTTGTTGTTAACTTGTTTATTGCAGCTTATA
ATGGTTACAAATAAAGCAATAGCATCACAAATTTCACAAATAAAGCATTTTTTTCACTGCATTCTAGTTG
TGGTTTGTCCAAACTCATCAATGTATCTTAACGCGAATTCGGCTGTCGACATGCCCGCCGTGACCGTCGA
GAACCCGCTGACGCTGCCCCGCGTATCCGCACCCGCCGACGCCGTCGCACGTCCCGTGCTCACCGTGACC
ACCGCGCCCAGCGGTTTCGAGGGCGAGGGCTTCCCGGTGCGCCGCGCGTTCGCCGGGATCAACTACCGCC
ACCTCGACCCGTTCATCATGATGGACCAGATGGGTGAGGTGGAGTACGCGCCCGGGGAGCCCAAGGGCAC
GCCCTGGCACCCGCACCGCGGCTTCGAGACCGTGACCTACATCGTCGACGGTACCTGAAGCCGAATTCGC
GTAAATTGTAAGCGTTAATATTTTGTTAAAATTCGCGTTAAATTTTTGTTAAATCAGCTCATTTTTTAAC
CAATAGGCCGAAATCGGCAAAATCCCTTATAAATCAAAAGAATAGACCGAGATAGGGT
[37 nt withheld, positions 2089-2125]
AAAGAACGTGGACTCCAACGTCAAAGG
[49 nt withheld, positions 2153-2201]
T
[91 nt withheld, positions 2203-2293]
G
[124 nt withheld, positions 2295-2418]
CAGGTGGCACTTTTCGGGGAAATGTGCGCGGAACCCCTATTTGTTTATTTTTCTAAATACATTCAAATAT
GTATCCGCTCATGAGACAATAACCCTGATAAATGCTTCAATAATATTGAAAAAGGAAGAGTCCTGAGGCG
GAAAGAACCAGCTGTGGAATGTGTGTCAGTTAGGGTGTGGAAAGTCCCCAGGCTCCCCAGCAGGCAGAAG
TATGCAAAGCATGCATCTCAATTAGTCAGCAACCAGGTGTGGAAAGTCCCCAGGCTCCCCAGCAGGCAGA
AGTATGCAAAGCATGCATCTCAATTAGTCAGCAACCATAGTCCCGCCCCTAACTCCGCCCATCCCGCCCC
TAACTCCGCCCAGTTCCGCCCATTCTCCGCCCCATGGCTGACTAATTTTTTTTATTTATGCAGAGGCCGA
GGCCGCCTCGGCCTCTGAGCTATTCCAGAAGTAGTGAGGAGGCTTTTTTGGAGGCCTAGGCTTTTGCAAA
GATCGATCAAGAGACAGGATGAGGATCGTTTCGCATGATTGAACAAGATGGATTGCACGCAGGTTCTCCG
GCCGCTTGGGTGGAGAGGCTATTCGGCTATGACTGGGCACAACAGACAATCGGCTGCTCTGATGCCGCCG
TGTTCCGGCTGTCAGCGCAGGGGCGCCCGGTTCTTTTTGTCAAGACCGACCTGTCCGGTGCCCTGAATGA
ACTGCAAGACGAGGCAGCGCGGCTATCGTGGCTGGCCACGACGGGCGTTCCTTGCGCAGCTGTGCTCGAC
GTTGTCACTGAAGCGGGAAGGGACTGGCTGCTATTGGGCGAAGTGCCGGGGCAGGATCTCCTGTCATCTC
ACCTTGCTCCTGCCGAGAAAGTATCCATCATGGCTGATGCAATGCGGCGGCTGCATACGCTTGATCCGGC
TACCTGCCCATTCGACCACCAAGCGAAACATCGCATCGAGCGAGCACGTACTCGGATGGAAGCCGGTCTT
GTCGATCAGGATGATCTGGACGAAGAGCATCAGGGGCTCGCGCCAGCCGAACTGTTCGCCAGGCTCAAGG
CGAGCATGCCCGACGGCGAGGATCTCGTCGTGACCCATGGCGATGCCTGCTTGCCGAATATCATGGTGGA
AAATGGCCGCTTTTCTGGATTCATCGACTGTGGCCGGCTGGGTGTGGCGGACCGCTATCAGGACATAGCG
TTGGCTACCCGTGATATTGCTGAAGAGCTTGGCGGCGAATGGGCTGACCGCTTCCTCGTGCTTTACGGTA
TCGCCGCTCCCGATTCGCAGCGCATCGCCTTCTATCGCCTTCTTGACGAGTTCTTCTGAGCGGGACTCTG
GGGTTCGAAATGACCGACCAAGCGACGCCCAACCTGCCATCACGAGATTTCGATTCCACCGCCGCCTTCT
ATGAAAGGTTGGGCTTCGGAATCGTTTTCCGGGACGCCGGCTGGATGATCCTCCAGCGCGGGGATCTCAT
GCTGGAGTTCTTCGCCCACCCTAGGGGGAGGCTAACTGAAACACGGAAGGAGACAATACCGGAAGGAACC
CGCGCTATGACGGCAATAAAAAGACAGAATAAAACGCACGGTGTTGGGTCGTTTGTTCATAAACGCGGGG
TTCGGTCCCAGGGCTGGCACTCTGTCGATACCCCACCGAGACCCCATTGGGGCCAATACGCCCGCGTTTC
TTCCTTTTCCCCACCCCACCCCCCAAGTTCGGGTGAAGGCCCAGGGCTCGCAGCCAACGTCGGGGCGGCA
GGCCCTGCCATAGCCTCAGGTTACTCATATATACTTTAGATTGATTTAAAACTTCATTTTTAATTTAAAA
GGATCTAGGTGAAGATCCTTTTTGATAATCTCATGACCAAAATCCCTTAACGTGAGTTTTCGTTCCACTG
AGCGTCAGACCCCGTAGAAAAGATCAAAGGATCTTCTTGAGATCCTTTTTTTCTGCGCGTAATCTGCTGC
TTGCAAACAAAAAAACCACCGCTACCAGCGGTGGTTTGTTTGCCGGATCAAGAGCTACCAACTCTTTTTC
CGAAGGTAACTGGCTTCAGCAGAGCGCAGATACCAAATACTGTCCTTCTAGTGTAGCCGTAGTTAGGCCA
CCACTTCAAGAACTCTGTAGCACCGCCTACATACCTCGCTCTGCTAATCCTGTTACCAGTGGCTGCTGCC
AGTGGCGATAAGTCGTGTCTTACCGGGTTGGACTCAAGACGATAGTTACCGGATAAGGCGCAGCGGTCGG
GCTGAACGGGGGGTTCGTGCACACAGCCCAGCTTGGAGCGAACGACCTACACCGAACTGAGATACCTACA
GCGTGAGCTATGAGAAAGCGCCACGCTTCCCGAAGGGAGAAAGGCGGACAGGTATCCGGTAAGCGGCAGG
GTCGGAACAGGAGAGCGCACGAGGGAGCTTCCAGGGGGAAACGCCTGGTATCTTTATAGTCCTGTCGGGT
TTCGCCACCTCTGACTTGAGCGTCGATTTTTGTGATGCTCGTCAGGGGGGCGGAGCCTATGGAAAAACGC
CAGCAACGCGGCCTTTTTACGGTTCCTGGCCTTTTGCTGGCCTTTTGCTCACATGTTCTTTCCTGCGTTA
TCCCCTGATTCTGTGGATAACCGTATTACCGCCATGCAT
