>Addgene plasmid #18954 | pDB2 | addgene partial sequence | sequence record 24813 | EGFP-C 5'-CATGGTCCTGCTGGAGTTCGTG-3'
CCAGGNNNTCTGGCNGGAGAGCTGTACAGTCCGGACTCAGATCTCGAGCTCAAGCTTCGAATTCTGCAGT
CGACGGTACCGCGGGCCCGGGATCCACCGGATCTAGATAACTGATCATAATCAGCCATACCACATTTGTA
GAGGTTTTACTTGCTTTAAAAAACCTCCCACACCTCCCCCTGAACCTGAAACATAAAATGAATGCAATTG
TTGTTGTTAACTTGTTTATTGCAGCTTATAATGGTTACAAATAAAGCAATAGCATCACAAATTTCACAAA
TAAAGCATTTTTTTCACTGCATTCTAGTTGTGGTTTGTCCAAACTCATCAATGTATCTTAACGCAATTCG
GCTTGTCGACATGCCCGCCGTGACCGTCGAGAACCCGCTGACGCTGCCCCGCGTATCCGCACCCGCCGAC
GCCGTCGCACGTCCCGTGCTCACCGTGACCACCGCGCCCAGCGGTTTCGAGGGCGAGGGCTTCCCGGTGC
GCCGCGCGTTCGCCGGGATCAACTACCGCCACCTCGACCCGTTCATCATGATGGACCAGATGGGTGAGGT
GGAGTACGCGCCCGGGGAGCCCAAGGGCACGCCCTGGCACCCGCACCGCGGCTTCGAGACCGTGACCTAC
ATCGTCGACGGTACCTGAAGCCGAATTCGCGTAAATTGTAAGCGTTAANTTTTNGTTAAAATTCGCGTTA
AATTTTTGTTAAATCAGCTCATTTTAAACATAAGGCGAAATCGNNAAATCCTGTATAATCAAAGATAGAC
GANNAGGTTGATGTGTCCANTGGACAAATCCCTNTAAAAGNGATCACNCAGGGGAANNNCTNGGNGGNNG
CCCTACTGACN
