>Addgene plasmid #18954 | pDB2 | addgene partial sequence | sequence record 24814 | attB-R 5'-gtcgacatgcccgccgtgaccg-3'
NGCNAANCNCCCGCGTATCCGCACCCGCCGACGCCGTCGCACGTCCCGTGCTCACCGTGACCACCGCGCC
CAGCGGTTTCGAGGGCGAGGGCTTCCCGGTGCGCCGCGCGTTCGCCGGGATCAACTACCGCCACCTCGAC
CCGTTCATCATGATGGACCAGATGGGTGAGGTGGAGTACGCGCCCGGGGAGCCCAAGGGCACGCCCTGGC
ACCCGCACCGCGGCTTCGAGACCGTGACCTACATCGTCGACGGTACCTGAAGCCGAATTCGCGTAAATTG
TAAGCGTTAATATTTTGTTAAAATTCGCGTTAAATTTTTGTTAAATCAGCTCATTTTTTAACCAATAGGC
CGAAATCGGCAAAATCCCTTATAAATCAAAAGAATAGACCGAGATAGGGT
[37 nt withheld, positions 401-437]
AAAGAACGTGGACTCCAACGTCAAAGG
[49 nt withheld, positions 465-513]
T
[91 nt withheld, positions 515-605]
G
[109 nt withheld, positions 607-715]
NNGNANGGGGNCNNNTCNGGNNNTNTGTTNGGANAATGTGNTGGGAANCCCCTATTNGTTTNTTTTNCNA
ATACATNCAAATTGTANCCGCTCATGAAAANAACCCTGATAATGCTNCATAN
